Addgene plasmid #29709: pET His6 NusA TEV LIC cloning vector (2N-T)
Purpose: (Empty Backbone)
Depositing lab: Scott Gradia. Depositing organization: University of California, Berkeley.
Backbone
  Vector backbone: pET
  Backbone size (bp): 6289
  Vector type: Bacterial Expression
Growth in bacteria
  Bacterial resistance: Ampicillin, 100 μg/mL
  Growth temperature: 37°C
  Growth strain: DH5alpha
  Copy number: Low Copy
Gene/Insert
  Gene/Insert name: None
  Tag / fusion protein: His6-NusA-TEV (N terminal on backbone)
  Cloning method: Restriction Enzyme; 5′ cloning site LIC site (destroyed during cloning); 3′ cloning site LIC site (destroyed during cloning)
  Sequencing primers: 5′ NusA forward; 3′ T7 reverse
Terms and licenses: Academic/Nonprofit Terms; Industry Terms: Not Available to Industry
Depositor comments: This plasmid is an empty vector. Your gene can be inserted with a LIC cloning protocol. All 2-series vectors work as single-expression vectors, as well as transfer vectors for our polycistronic system. The LIC cloning site is flanked by 5 pairs of restriction sites, so that your gene can easily be subcloned into our polycistronic destination vectors (2D, 2E, or 2Z). 2N-T has a TEV-cleavable N-terminal His6-NusA fusion tag. NusA can improve the expression and solubility of your target protein. To clone into this vector, add LIC v1 tags to the 5' end of your PCR primers. Forward - 5'TACTTCCAATCCAATGCA3' Reverse - 5'TTATCCACTTCCAATGTTATTA3' Linearize the plasmid with SspI and gel purify. When digesting the DNA with T4 polymerase, use dCTP for insert and dGTP for vector. More information on this vector can be found through http://qb3.berkeley.edu/qb3/macrolab/
How to cite: pET His6 NusA TEV LIC cloning vector (2N-T) was a gift from Scott Gradia (Addgene plasmid # 29709 ; http://n2t.net/addgene:29709 ; RRID:Addgene_29709)
