[The description below was written by a language model from this plasmid's Addgene catalogue record and pLannotate feature annotations shown in this document.]
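Description:
pET His6 NusA TEV LIC cloning vector (2N-T) is a 6,289 bp empty bacterial expression backbone of the pET family, designed for producing recombinant proteins in E. coli as fusions to a cleavable solubility tag. It is maintained through a ColE1/pBR322-type origin accompanied by the bom mobility region and the rop gene, which keeps copy number low, consistent with the catalogue's low-copy designation. Selection is by ampicillin through the bla β-lactamase gene and its own promoter. The annotation also picks up two fragments of the tetracycline resistance gene and the tet promoter flanking the expression cassette. These appear to be non-functional remnants of the pBR322 ancestry, interrupted by the cassette.

The expression cassette is driven by a bacteriophage T7 promoter followed by the T7 gene 10 ribosome binding site, so expression requires a host supplying T7 RNA polymerase. No lac operator or lacI gene appears in the feature table. The open reading frame encodes an N-terminal 6xHis affinity tag, the E. coli NusA protein, and a TEV protease recognition site, followed by the ligation-independent cloning (LIC) site and a T7 terminator. A short match to a T7 gene 10-derived sequence lies just upstream of the terminator. A gene of interest is inserted by LIC after linearising the vector, which destroys the cloning site and places the target in frame behind His6-NusA-TEV. NusA can improve expression and solubility of the partner protein, the His tag permits metal-affinity purification, and TEV cleavage removes the whole tag. According to the depositor, five pairs of restriction sites flank the LIC site, so the vector works for single-gene expression or as a transfer vector for subcloning into companion polycistronic co-expression vectors.
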