Features (pLannotate 1.2.2; 16 found; start..end, strand, type, name):
    104..208     +  promoter       AmpR promoter: bla
    209..1069    +  CDS            AmpR: β-lactamase; bla; confers resistance to ampicillin, carbenicillin, and related antibiotics
   1240..1828    +  rep_origin     ori: high-copy-number ColE1/pMB1/pBR322/pUC origin of replication
   2014..2156    -  misc_feature   bom: basis of mobility region from pBR322
   2258..2449    -  CDS            rop: Rop protein, which maintains plasmids at low copy number; rop
   2466..2846    +  CDS            YPB1_ECOLX: Protein predicted: Swiss-Prot protein existence level 4. From Escherichia coli.
   3088..3988    -  CDS            TcR (fragment): tetracycline efflux protein; tet; confers resistance to tetracycline
   4010..4028    +  promoter       T7 promoter: promoter for bacteriophage T7 RNA polymerase
   4117..4139    +  RBS            RBS: efficient ribosome binding site from bacteriophage T7 gene 10 (Olins and Rangwala, 1989)
   4159..4176    +  CDS            6xHis: 6xHis affinity tag
   4186..5670    +  CDS            nusA: NUSA_ECOLI - Experimental evidence at protein level: Swiss-Prot protein existence level 1. Part of the processive rRNA transcription and antitermination complex (rrnTAC). The complex forms an RNA-chaperone ring around the RNA exit tunnel of RNA polymerase (RNAP). It supports rapid transcription and antitermination of rRNA operons, cotranscriptional rRNA folding, and annealing of distal rRNA regions to allow correct ribosome biogenesis (PubMed:32871103). Participates in both transcription termination and antitermination. Involved in a variety of cellular termination and antitermination processe
   5680..5696    +  CDS            TEV site (fragment): tobacco etch virus (TEV) protease recognition and cleavage site
   5782..5831    +  CDS            SET1 (fragment): solubility-enhancement tag derived from T7 phage gene 10B
   5839..5886    +  terminator     T7 terminator: transcription terminator for bacteriophage T7 RNA polymerase
   5912..6204    -  CDS            TcR (fragment): tetracycline efflux protein; tet; confers resistance to tetracycline
   6252..6280    -  promoter       tet promoter: E. coli promoter for tetracycline efflux protein gene
>Addgene plasmid #29709 | pET His6 NusA TEV LIC cloning vector (2N-T) | depositor full sequence | sequence record 13799 | Author sequence
TTCTTGAAGACGAAAGGGCCTCGTGATACGCCTATTTTTATAGGTTAATGTCATGATAATAATGGTTTCT
TAGACGTCAGGTGGCACTTTTCGGGGAAATGTGCGCGGAACCCCTATTTGTTTATTTTTCTAAATACATT
CAAATATGTATCCGCTCATGAGACAATAACCCTGATAAATGCTTCAATAACATTGAAAAAGGAAGAGTAT
GAGTATTCAACATTTCCGTGTCGCCCTTATTCCCTTTTTTGCGGCATTTTGCCTTCCTGTTTTTGCTCAC
CCAGAAACGCTGGTGAAAGTAAAAGATGCTGAAGATCAGTTGGGTGCACGAGTGGGTTACATCGAACTGG
ATCTCAACAGCGGTAAGATCCTTGAGAGTTTTCGCCCCGAAGAACGTTTTCCAATGATGAGCACTTTTAA
AGTTCTGCTATGTGGCGCGGTATTATCCCGTGTTGACGCCGGGCAAGAGCAACTCGGTCGCCGCATACAC
TATTCTCAGAATGACTTGGTTGAGTACTCACCAGTCACAGAAAAGCATCTTACGGATGGCATGACAGTAA
GAGAATTATGCAGTGCTGCCATAACCATGAGTGATAACACTGCGGCCAACTTACTTCTGACAACGATCGG
AGGACCGAAGGAGCTAACCGCTTTTTTGCACAACATGGGGGATCATGTAACTCGCCTTGATCGTTGGGAA
CCGGAGCTGAATGAAGCCATACCAAACGACGAGCGTGACACCACGATGCCTGCAGCAATGGCAACAACGT
TGCGCAAACTATTAACTGGCGAACTACTTACTCTAGCTTCCCGGCAACAATTAATAGACTGGATGGAGGC
GGATAAAGTTGCAGGACCACTTCTGCGCTCGGCCCTTCCGGCTGGCTGGTTTATTGCTGATAAATCTGGA
GCCGGTGAGCGTGGGTCTCGCGGTATCATTGCAGCACTGGGGCCAGATGGTAAGCCCTCCCGTATCGTAG
TTATCTACACGACGGGGAGTCAGGCAACTATGGATGAACGAAATAGACAGATCGCTGAGATAGGTGCCTC
ACTGATTAAGCATTGGTAACTGTCAGACCAAGTTTACTCATATATACTTTAGATTGATTTAAAACTTCAT
TTTTAATTTAAAAGGATCTAGGTGAAGATCCTTTTTGATAATCTCATGACCAAAATCCCTTAACGTGAGT
TTTCGTTCCACTGAGCGTCAGACCCCGTAGAAAAGATCAAAGGATCTTCTTGAGATCCTTTTTTTCTGCG
CGTAATCTGCTGCTTGCAAACAAAAAAACCACCGCTACCAGCGGTGGTTTGTTTGCCGGATCAAGAGCTA
CCAACTCTTTTTCCGAAGGTAACTGGCTTCAGCAGAGCGCAGATACCAAATACTGTCCTTCTAGTGTAGC
CGTAGTTAGGCCACCACTTCAAGAACTCTGTAGCACCGCCTACATACCTCGCTCTGCTAATCCTGTTACC
AGTGGCTGCTGCCAGTGGCGATAAGTCGTGTCTTACCGGGTTGGACTCAAGACGATAGTTACCGGATAAG
GCGCAGCGGTCGGGCTGAACGGGGGGTTCGTGCACACAGCCCAGCTTGGAGCGAACGACCTACACCGAAC
TGAGATACCTACAGCGTGAGCTATGAGAAAGCGCCACGCTTCCCGAAGGGAGAAAGGCGGACAGGTATCC
GGTAAGCGGCAGGGTCGGAACAGGAGAGCGCACGAGGGAGCTTCCAGGGGGAAACGCCTGGTATCTTTAT
AGTCCTGTCGGGTTTCGCCACCTCTGACTTGAGCGTCGATTTTTGTGATGCTCGTCAGGGGGGCGGAGCC
TATGGAAAAACGCCAGCAACGCGGCCTTTTTACGGTTCCTGGCCTTTTGCTGGCCTTTTGCTCACATGTT
CTTTCCTGCGTTATCCCCTGATTCTGTGGATAACCGTATTACCGCCTTTGAGTGAGCTGATACCGCTCGC
CGCAGCCGAACGACCGAGCGCAGCGAGTCAGTGAGCGAGGAAGCGGAAGAGCGCCTGATGCGGTATTTTC
TCCTTACGCATCTGTGCGGTATTTCACACCGCATATATGGTGCACTCTCAGTACAATCTGCTCTGATGCC
GCATAGTTAAGCCAGTATACACTCCGCTATCGCTACGTGACTGGGTCATGGCTGCGCCCCGACACCCGCC
AACACCCGCTGACGCGCCCTGACGGGCTTGTCTGCTCCCGGCATCCGCTTACAGACAAGCTGTGACCGTC
TCCGGGAGCTGCATGTGTCAGAGGTTTTCACCGTCATCACCGAAACGCGCGAGGCAGCTGCGGTAAAGCT
CATCAGCGTGGTCGTGAAGCGATTCACAGATGTCTGCCTGTTCATCCGCGTCCAGCTCGTTGAGTTTCTC
CAGAAGCGTTAATGTCTGGCTTCTGATAAAGCGGGCCATGTTAAGGGCGGTTTTTTCCTGTTTGGTCACT
GATGCCTCCGTGTAAGGGGGATTTCTGTTCATGGGGGTAATGATACCGATGAAACGAGAGAGGATGCTCA
CGATACGGGTTACTGATGATGAACATGCCCGGTTACTGGAACGTTGTGAGGGTAAACAACTGGCGGTATG
GATGCGGCGGGACCAGAGAAAAATCACTCAGGGTCAATGCCAGCGCTTCGTTAATACAGATGTAGGTGTT
CCACAGGGTAGCCAGCAGCATCCTGCGATGCAGATCCGGAACATAATGGTGCAGGGCGCTGACTTCCGCG
TTTCCAGACTTTACGAAACACGGAAACCGAAGACCATTCATGTTGTTGCTCAGGTCGCAGACGTTTTGCA
GCAGCAGTCGCTTCACGTTCGCTCGCGTATCGGTGATTCATTCTGCTAACCAGTAAGGCAACCCCGCCAG
CCTAGCCGGGTCCTCAACGACAGGAGCACGATCATGCGCACCCGTGGCCAGGACCCAACGCTGCCCGAGA
TGCGCCGCGTGCGGCTGCTGGAGATGGCGGACGCGATGGATATGTTCTGCCAAGGGTTGGTTTGCGCATT
CACAGTTCTCCGCAAGAATTGATTGGCTCCAATTCTTGGAGTGGTGAATCCGTTAGCGAGGTGCCGCCGG
CTTCCATTCAGGTCGAGGTGGCCCGGCTCCATGCACCGCGACGCAACGCGGGGAGGCAGACAAGGTATAG
GGCGGCGCCTACAATCCATGCCAACCCGTTCCATGTGCTCGCCGAGGCGGCATAAATCGCCGTGACGATC
AGCGGTCCAGTGATCGAAGTTAGGCTGGTAAGAGCCGCGAGCGATCCTTGAAGCTGTCCCTGATGGTCGT
CATCTACCTGCCTGGACAGCATGGCCTGCAACGCGGGCATCCCGATGCCGCCGGAAGCGAGAAGAATCAT
AATGGGGAAGGCCATCCAGCCTCGCGTCGCGAACGCCAGCAAGACGTAGCCCAGCGCGTCGGCCGCCATG
CCGGCGATAATGGCCTGCTTCTCGCCGAAACGTTTGGTGGCGGGACCAGTGACGAAGGCTTGAGCGAGGG
CGTGCAAGATTCCGAATACCGCAAGCGACAGGCCGATCATCGTCGCGCTCCAGCGAAAGCGGTCCTCGCC
GAAAATGACCCAGAGCGCTGCCGGCACCTGTCCTACGAGTTGCATGATAAAGAAGACAGTCATAAGTGCG
GCGACGATAGTCATGCCCCGCGCCCACCGGAAGGAGCTGACTGGGTTGAAGGCTCTCAAGGGCATCGGTC
GACGCTCTCCCTTATGCGACTCCTGCATTAGGAAGCAGCCCAGTAGTAGGTTGAGGCCGTTGAGCACCGC
CGCCGCAAGGAATGGTGCATGCAAGGAGATGGCGCCCAACAGTCCCCCGGCCACGGGGCCTGCCACCATA
CCCACGCCGAAACAAGCGCTCATGAGCCCGAAGTGGCGAGCCCGATCTTCCCCATCGGTGATGTCGGCGA
TATAGGCGCCAGCAACCGCACCTGTGGCGCCGGTGATGCCGGCCACGATGCGTCCGGCGTAGAGGATCGA
GATCTCGATCCCGCGAAATTAATACGACTCACTATAGGGAGACCACAACGGTTTCCCTCTAGTGCCGGCT
CCGGAGAGCTCTTTAATTAAGCGGCCGCCCTGCAGGACTCGAGTTCTAGAAATAATTTTGTTTAACTTTA
AGAAGGAGATATACATATGAAATCTTCTCACCATCACCATCACCATGGTTCTTCTATGAACAAAGAAATT
TTGGCTGTAGTTGAAGCCGTATCCAATGAAAAGGCGCTACCTCGCGAGAAGATTTTCGAAGCATTGGAAA
GCGCGCTGGCGACAGCAACAAAGAAAAAATATGAACAAGAGATCGACGTCCGCGTACAGATCGATCGCAA
AAGCGGTGATTTTGACACTTTCCGTCGCTGGTTAGTTGTTGATGAAGTCACCCAGCCGACCAAGGAAATC
ACCCTTGAAGCCGCACGTTATGAAGATGAAAGCCTGAACCTGGGCGATTACGTTGAAGATCAGATTGAGT
CTGTTACCTTTGACCGTATCACTACCCAGACGGCAAAACAGGTTATCGTGCAGAAAGTGCGTGAAGCCGA
ACGTGCGATGGTGGTTGATCAGTTCCGTGAACACGAAGGTGAAATCATCACCGGCGTGGTGAAAAAAGTA
AACCGCGACAACATCTCTCTGGATCTGGGCAACAACGCTGAAGCCGTGATCCTGCGCGAAGATATGCTGC
CGCGTGAAAACTTCCGCCCTGGCGACCGCGTTCGTGGCGTGCTCTATTCCGTTCGCCCGGAAGCGCGTGG
CGCGCAACTGTTCGTCACTCGTTCCAAGCCGGAAATGCTGATCGAACTGTTCCGTATTGAAGTGCCAGAA
ATCGGCGAAGAAGTGATTGAAATTAAAGCAGCGGCTCGCGATCCGGGTTCTCGTGCGAAAATCGCGGTGA
AAACCAACGATAAACGTATCGATCCGGTAGGTGCTTGCGTAGGTATGCGTGGCGCGCGTGTTCAGGCGGT
GTCTACTGAACTGGGTGGCGAGCGTATCGATATCGTCCTGTGGGATGATAACCCGGCGCAGTTCGTGATT
AACGCAATGGCACCGGCAGACGTTGCTTCTATCGTGGTGGATGAAGATAAACACACCATGGATATCGCCG
TTGAAGCCGGTAACCTGGCGCAGGCGATTGGCCGTAACGGTCAGAACGTGCGTCTGGCTTCGCAGCTGAG
CGGTTGGGAACTCAACGTGATGACCGTTGACGACCTGCAGGCTAAGCATCAGGCGGAAGCGCACGCAGCG
ATCGACACCTTCACCAAATATCTCGACATCGACGAAGACTTCGCGACTGTTCTGGTAGAAGAAGGCTTCT
CGACGCTGGAAGAATTGGCCTATGTGCCGATGAAAGAGCTGTTGGAAATCGAAGGCCTTGATGAGCCGAC
CGTTGAAGCACTGCGCGAGCGTGCTAAAAATGCACTGGCCACCATTGCACAGGCCCAGGAAGAAAGCCTC
GGTGATAACAAACCGGCTGACGATCTGCTGAACCTTGAAGGGGTAGATCGTGATTTGGCATTCAAACTGG
CCGCCCGTGGCGTTTGTACGCTGGAAGATCTCGCCGAACAGGGCATTGATGATCTGGCTGATATCGAAGG
GTTGACCGACGAAAAAGCCGGAGCACTGATTATGGCTGCCCGTAACATTTGCTGGTTCGGTGACGAAGCG
GGGATCGAGGAAAACCTGTACTTCCAATCCAATATTGGAAGTGGATAACGGATCCGCGATCGCGGCGCGC
CACCTGGTGGCCGGCCGGTACCACGCGTGCGCGCTGATCCGGCTGCTAACAAAGCCCGAAAGGAAGCTGA
GTTGGCTGCTGCCACCGCTGAGCAATAACTAGCATAACCCCTTGGGGCCTCTAAACGGGTCTTGAGGGGT
TTTTTGCTGAAAGGAGGAACTATATCCGGATATCCACAGGACGGGTGTGGTCGCCATGATCGCGTAGTCG
ATAGTGGCTCCAAGTAGCGAAGCGAGCAGGACTGGGCGGCGGCCAAAGCGGTCGGACAGTGCTCCGAGAA
CGGGTGCGCATAGAAATTGCATCAACGCATATAGCGCTAGCAGCACGCCATAGTGACTGGCGATGCTGTC
GGAATGGACGATATCCCGCAAGAGGCCCGGCAGTACCGGCATAACCAAGCCTATGCCTACAGCATCCAGG
GTGACGGTGCCGAGGATGACGATGAGCGCATTGTTAGATTTCATACACGGTGCCTGACTGCGTTAGCAAT
TTAACTGTGATAAACTACCGCATTAAAGCTTATCGATGATAAGCTGTCAAACATGAGAA
