>Addgene plasmid #29709 | pET His6 NusA TEV LIC cloning vector (2N-T) | addgene partial sequence | sequence record 35229 | 29709 with pBRrevBam
GTGATGCCGGCAACGATGCGTCCGGCGTAGAGGATCGAGATCTCGATCCCGCGAAATTAATACGACTCAC
TATAGGGAGACCACAACGGTTTCCCTCTAGTGCCGGCTCCGGAGAGCTCTTTAATTAAGCGGCCGCCCTG
CAGGACTCGAGTTCTAGAAATAATTTTGTTTAACTTTAAGAAGGAGATATACATATGAAATCTTCTCACC
ATCACCATCACCATGGTTCTTCTATGAACAAAGAAATTTTGGCTGTAGTTGAAGCCGTATCCAATGAAAA
GGCGCTACCTCGCGAGAAGATTTTCGAAGCATTGGAAAGCGCGCTGGCGACAGCAACAAAGAAAAAATAT
GAACAAGAGATCGACGTCCGCGTACAGATCGATCGCAAAAGCGGTGATTTTGACACTTTCCGTCGCTGGT
TAGTTGTTGATGAAGTCACCCAGCCGACCAAGGAAATCACCCTTGAAGCCGCACGTTATGAAGATGAAAG
CCTGAACCTGGGCGATTACGTTGAAGATCAGATTGAGTCTGTTACCTTTGACCGTATCACTACCCAGACG
GCAAAACAGGTTATCGTGCAGAAAGTGCGTGAAGCCGAACGTGCGATGGTGGTTGATCAGTTCCGTGAAC
ACGAAGGTGAAATCATCACCGGCGTGGTGAAAAAAGTAAACCGCGACAACATCTCTCTGGATCTGGGCAA
CAACGCTGAAGCCGTGATCCTGCGCGAAGATATGCTGCCGCGTGAAAACTTCCGCCCTGGCGACCGCGTT
CGTGGCGTGCTCTATTCCGTTCGCCCGGAAGCGCGTGGCGCGCAAC
