>Addgene plasmid #29709 | pET His6 NusA TEV LIC cloning vector (2N-T) | addgene partial sequence | sequence record 36379 | T7-term
TTCGGGCTTTGTTAGCAGCCGGATCAGCGCGCACGCGTGGTACCGGCCGGCCACCAGGTGGCGCGCCGCG
ATCGCGGATCCGTTATCCACTTCCAATATTGGATTGGAAGTACAGGTTTTCCTCGATCCCCGCTTCGTCA
CCGAACCAGCAAATGTTACGGGCAGCCATAATCAGTGCTCCGGCTTTTTCGTCGGTCAACCCTTCGATAT
CAGCCAGATCATCAATGCCCTGTTCGGCGAGATCTTCCAGCGTACAAACGCCACGGGCGGCCAGTTTGAA
TGCCAAATCACGATCTACCCCTTCAAGGTTCAGCAGATCGTCAGCCGGTTTGTTATCACCGAGGCTTTCT
TCCTGGGCCTGTGCAATGGTGGCCAGTGCATTTTTAGCACGCTCGCGCAGTGCTTCAACGGTCGGCTCAT
CAAGGCCTTCGATTTCCAACAGCTCTTTCATCGGCACATAGGCCAATTCTTCCAGCGTCGAGAAGCCTTC
TTCTACCAGAACAGTCGCGAAGTCTTCGTCGATGTCGAGATATTTGGTGAAGGTGTCGATCGCTGCGTGC
GCTTCCGCCTGATGCTTAGCCTGCAGGTCGTCAACGGTCATCACGTTGAGTTCCCAACCGCTCAGCTGCG
AAGCCAGACGCACGTTCTGACCGTTACGGCCAATCGCCTGCGCCAGGTTACCGGCTTCAACGGCGATATC
CATGGTGTGTTTATCTTCATCCACCACGATAGAAGCAACGTCTGCCGGTGCCATTGCGTTAATCACGAAC
TGCGCCGGGTTATCATCCCACAGGACGATATCGATACGCTCGCCACCCAGTTCAGTAGACACCGCCTGAA
CACGCGCGCCACGCATACCTACGCAAGCACCTACCGGATCGATACGTTTATCGTTGGTTT
